Addgene plasmid #216546: pWZL-hygro-FAKY861F
Purpose: This retroviral plasmid expresses a mutated cDNA (dominant negative: Y861F) of human PTK2
Depositing lab: Georgia Konstantinidou. Depositing organization: Universitaet Bern. Publication: ERK5 suppression overcomes FAK inhibitor resistance in mutant KRAS-driven non-small cell lung cancer. Pozzato C, Outeiro-Pinho G, Galie M, Ramadori G, Konstantinidou G. EMBO Mol Med. 2024 Sep 13. doi: 10.1038/s44321-024-00138-7. PubMed 39271958.
Backbone
  Vector backbone: pWZL-Hygro
  Backbone manufacturer: Jay Morgenstern
  Backbone size w/o insert (bp): 5642
  Total vector size (bp): 5642
  Vector type: Mammalian Expression, Retroviral
  Selectable markers: Hygromycin
Growth in bacteria
  Bacterial resistance: Ampicillin, 100 μg/mL
  Growth temperature: 37°C
  Growth strain: NEB Stable
  Copy number: High Copy
Gene/Insert
  Gene/Insert name: PTK2 (Y861F) (alt name: FAK)
  Species: H. sapiens (human)
  Insert size (bp): 3243
  Mutation: FAK dominant negative mutation Y861F
  GenBank ID: NP_005598.3
  Entrez Gene: PTK2 (a.k.a. FADK, FADK 1, FAK, FAK1, FRNK, PPP1R71, p125FAK, pp125FAK)
  Tag / fusion protein: No
  Cloning method: Ligation Independent Cloning
  Sequencing primers: 5′ pBABE 5'; 3′ Custom designed oligo RV on backbone to sequence the mutation: TTTCCGGGCCCTCACATTGCC
Resource information
  A portion of this plasmid was derived from a plasmid made by: Ordered the mutant sequences from genscript and sub-cloned it to pWZL Hygro (Plasmid #18750).
Terms and licenses: Academic/Nonprofit Terms; Industry Terms: Not Available to Industry
How to cite: pWZL-hygro-FAKY861F was a gift from Georgia Konstantinidou (Addgene plasmid # 216546 ; http://n2t.net/addgene:216546 ; RRID:Addgene_216546)
