[The description below was written by a language model from this plasmid's Addgene catalogue record and pLannotate feature annotations shown in this document.]
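Description:
pWZL-hygro-FAKY861F is a Moloney murine leukemia virus-based retroviral expression vector built on the pWZL-Hygro backbone, designed to deliver a mutant human PTK2 (focal adhesion kinase, FAK) cDNA into mammalian cells. In bacteria it is maintained through a high-copy ColE1/pUC-type origin and selected with ampicillin via the β-lactamase gene and its own promoter. The catalogue lists the total size as equal to the empty backbone (5,642 bp), but the sequenced record is 8,885 nt, which matches the backbone plus the roughly 3.2 kb insert.

The viral cassette is flanked by MMLV long terminal repeats. Downstream of the 5′ LTR lie a packaging signal (annotated as an MESV Ψ fragment) and a truncated gag segment lacking its start codon, which together promote encapsidation of the genomic RNA when the plasmid is introduced into a packaging cell line that supplies the viral proteins in trans. No separate internal promoter is annotated, so expression is presumably driven from the 5′ LTR. That transcript is bicistronic: the untagged PTK2 open reading frame comes first, followed by an EMCV IRES that allows cap-independent translation of the hygromycin phosphotransferase gene (hph). This couples hygromycin resistance to expression of the insert in transduced cells. A short fragment annotated as a ΔU3 3′ LTR sits directly next to a full-length LTR, so the vector does not appear to be self-inactivating.

The insert carries the Y861F substitution, replacing a tyrosine with non-phosphorylatable phenylalanine, and the depositor describes it as a dominant-negative FAK. The mutant sequence was ordered as a synthetic gene and subcloned into the backbone. The construct is suited to generating stable cell populations for studying FAK signalling, and the associated work concerns FAK inhibitor resistance in KRAS-mutant non-small cell lung cancer.
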