Features (pLannotate 1.2.2; 12 found; start..end, strand, type, name):
     21..490     +  LTR            LTR: long terminal repeat from Moloney murine leukemia virus
    614..888     +  misc_feature   MESV Ψ (fragment): packaging signal of murine embryonic stem cell virus
    955..1371    +  CDS            gag (truncated): truncated Moloney murine leukemia virus (MMLV) gag gene lacking the start codon
   1498..4653    +  CDS            PTK2: FAK1_HUMAN - Also known as FAK, FAK1. Experimental evidence at protein level: Swiss-Prot protein existence level 1. [Isoform 6]: Isoform 6 (FRNK) does not contain a kinase domain and inhibits PTK2/FAK1 phosphorylation and signaling. Its enhanced expression can attenuate the nuclear accumulation of LPXN and limit its ability to enhance serum response factor (SRF)-dependent gene transcription. From Homo sapiens (Human).
   4712..5173    +  misc_feature   IRES: internal ribosome entry site (IRES) of the encephalomyocarditis virus (EMCV)
   5178..6200    +  CDS            hph: KHYB_ECOLX - Experimental evidence at protein level: Swiss-Prot protein existence level 1. The aminoglycoside phosphotransferases achieve inactivation of their antibiotic substrates by phosphorylation. Only phosphorylates hygromycin and closely related compounds such as demethyl analogs and destomycin. From Escherichia coli.
   6270..6391    +  LTR            3' LTR (ΔU3) (fragment): self-inactivating 3' long terminal repeat (LTR) from Moloney murine leukemia virus
   6392..6861    +  LTR            LTR: long terminal repeat from Moloney murine leukemia virus
   6927..6979    -  CDS            lacI (fragment): lac repressor; lacI; The lac repressor binds to the lac operator to inhibit transcription in E. coli. This inhibition can be relieved by adding lactose or isopropyl-β-D-thiogalactopyranoside (IPTG).
   7162..7750    -  rep_origin     ori: high-copy-number ColE1/pMB1/pBR322/pUC origin of replication
   7910..8770    -  CDS            AmpR: β-lactamase; bla; confers resistance to ampicillin, carbenicillin, and related antibiotics
   8771..8875    -  promoter       AmpR promoter: bla
>Addgene plasmid #216546 | pWZL-hygro-FAKY861F | addgene full sequence | sequence record 442159 | Addgene NGS Result
CGAAAAGTGCCACCTGCAGCCTGAATATGGGCCAAACAGGATATCTGTGGTAAGCAGTTCCTGCCCCGGC
TCAGGGCCAAGAACAGATGGAACAGCTGAATATGGGCCAAACAGGATATCTGTGGTAAGCAGTTCCTGCC
CCGGCTCAGGGCCAAGAACAGATGGTCCCCAGATGCGGTCCAGCCCTCAGCAGTTTCTAGAGAACCATCA
GATGTTTCCAGGGTGCCCCAAGGACCTGAAATGACCCTGTGCCTTATTTGAACTAACCAATCAGTTCGCT
TCTCGCTTCTGTTCGCGCGCTTCTGCTCCCCGAGCTCAATAAAAGAGCCCACAACCCCTCACTCGGGGCG
CCAGTCCTCCGATTGACTGAGTCGCCCGGGTACCCGTGTATCCAATAAACCCTCTTGCAGTTGCATCCGA
CTTGTGGTCTCGCTGTTCCTTGGGAGGGTCTCCTCTGAGTGATTGACTACCCGTCAGCGGGGGTCTTTCA
TTTGGGGGCTCGTCCGGGATCGGGAGACCCCTGCCCAGGGACCACCGACCCACCACCGGGAGGCAAGCTG
GCCAGCAACTTATCTGTGTCTGTCCGATTGTCTAGTGTCTATGACTGATTTTATGCGCCTGCGTCGGTAC
TAGTTAGCTAACTAGCTCTGTATCTGGCGGACCCGTGGTGGAACTGACGAGTTCTGAACACCCGGCCGCA
ACCCTGGGAGACGTCCCAGGGACTTTGGGGGCCGTTTTTGTGGCCCGACCTGAGGAAGGGAGTCGATGTG
GAATCCGACCCCGTCAGGATATGTGGTTCTGGTAGGAGACGAGAACCTAAAACAGTTCCCGCCTCCGTCT
GAATTTTTGCTTTCGGTTTGGAACCGAAGCCGCGCGTCTTGTCTGCTGCAGCGCTGCAGCATCGTTCTGT
GTTGTCTCTGTCTGACTGTGTTTCTGTATTTGTCTGAAAATTAGGGCCAGACTGTTACCACTCCCTTAAG
TTTGACCTTAGGTCACTGGAAAGATGTCGAGCGGATCGCTCACAACCAGTCGGTAGATGTCAAGAAGAGA
CGTTGGGTTACCTTCTGCTCTGCAGAATGGCCAACCTTTAACGTCGGATGGCCGCGAGACGGCACCTTTA
ACCGAGACCTCATCACCCAGGTTAAGATCAAGGTCTTTTCACCTGGCCCGCATGGACACCCAGACCAGGT
CCCCTACATCGTGACCTGGGAAGCCTTGGCTTTTGACCCCCCTCCCTGGGTCAAGCCCTTTGTACACCCT
AAGCCTCCGCCTCCTCTTCCTCCATCCGCCCCGTCTCTCCCCCTTGAACCTCCTCGTTCGACCCCGCCTC
GATCCTCCCTTTATCCAGCCCTCACTCCTTCTCTAGGCGCCGGCCGGATCCCAGTGTGGTGGTACGTAGG
AATTCGCCAGCACAGTGGTCGAAGCGGATCCATGATCTCGGCTGACTGCAACCTCTGCCTCCCAGAATAT
GACAGATACCTAGCATCTAGCAAAATAATGGCAGCTGCTTACCTTGACCCCAACTTGAATCACACACCAA
ATTCGAGTACTAAGACTCACCTGGGTACTGGTATGGAACGTTCTCCTGGTGCAATGGAGCGAGTATTAAA
GGTCTTTCATTATTTTGAAAGCAATAGTGAGCCAACCACCTGGGCCAGTATTATCAGGCATGGAGATGCT
ACTGATGTCAGGGGCATCATTCAGAAGATAGTGGACAGTCACAAAGTAAAGCATGTGGCCTGCTATGGAT
TCCGCCTCAGTCACCTGCGGTCAGAGGAGGTTCACTGGCTTCACGTGGATATGGGCGTCTCCAGTGTGAG
GGAGAAGTATGAGCTTGCTCACCCACCAGAGGAGTGGAAATATGAATTGAGAATTCGTTATTTGCCAAAA
GGATTTCTAAACCAGTTTACTGAAGATAAGCCAACTTTGAATTTCTTCTATCAACAGGTGAAGAGCGATT
ATATGTTAGAGATAGCTGATCAAGTGGACCAGGAAATTGCTTTGAAGTTGGGTTGTCTAGAAATACGGCG
ATCATACTGGGAGATGCGGGGCAATGCACTAGAAAAGAAGTCTAACTATGAAGTATTAGAAAAAGATGTT
GGTTTAAAGCGATTTTTTCCTAAGAGTTTACTGGATTCTGTCAAGGCCAAAACACTAAGAAAACTGATCC
AACAAACATTTAGACAATTTGCCAACCTTAATAGAGAAGAAAGTATTCTGAAATTCTTTGAGATCCTGTC
TCCAGTCTACAGATTTGATAAGGAATGCTTCAAGTGTGCTCTTGGTTCAAGCTGGATTATTTCAGTGGAA
CTGGCAATCGGCCCAGAAGAAGGAATCAGTTACCTAACGGACAAGGGCTGCAATCCCACACATCTTGCTG
ACTTCACTCAAGTGCAAACCATTCAGTATTCAAACAGTGAAGACAAGGACAGAAAAGGAATGCTACAACT
AAAAATAGCAGGTGCACCCGAGCCTCTGACAGTGACGGCACCATCCCTAACCATTGCGGAGAATATGGCT
GACCTAATAGATGGGTACTGCCGGCTGGTGAATGGAACCTCGCAGTCATTTATCATCAGACCTCAGAAAG
AAGGTGAACGGGCTTTGCCATCAATACCAAAGTTGGCCAACAGCGAAAAGCAAGGCATGCGGACACACGC
CGTCTCTGTGTCAGAAACAGATGATTATGCTGAGATTATAGATGAAGAAGATACTTACACCATGCCCTCA
ACCAGGGATTATGAGATTCAAAGAGAAAGAATAGAACTTGGACGATGTATTGGAGAAGGCCAATTTGGAG
ATGTACATCAAGGCATTTATATGAGTCCAGAGAATCCAGCTTTGGCGGTTGCAATTAAAACATGTAAAAA
CTGTACTTCGGACAGCGTGAGAGAGAAATTTCTTCAAGAAGCCTTAACAATGCGTCAGTTTGACCATCCT
CATATTGTGAAGCTGATTGGAGTCATCACAGAGAATCCTGTCTGGATAATCATGGAGCTGTGCACACTTG
GAGAGCTGAGGTCATTTTTGCAAGTAAGGAAATACAGTTTGGATCTAGCATCTTTGATCCTGTATGCCTA
TCAGCTTAGTACAGCTCTTGCATATCTAGAGAGCAAAAGATTTGTACACAGGGACATTGCTGCTCGGAAT
GTTCTGGTGTCCTCAAATGATTGTGTAAAATTAGGAGACTTTGGATTATCCCGATATATGGAAGATAGTA
CTTACTACAAAGCTTCCAAAGGAAAATTGCCTATTAAATGGATGGCTCCAGAGTCAATCAATTTTCGACG
TTTTACCTCAGCTAGTGACGTATGGATGTTTGGTGTGTGTATGTGGGAGATACTGATGCATGGTGTGAAG
CCTTTTCAAGGAGTGAAGAACAATGATGTAATCGGTCGAATTGAAAATGGGGAAAGATTACCAATGCCTC
CAAATTGTCCTCCTACCCTCTACAGCCTTATGACGAAATGCTGGGCCTATGACCCCAGCAGGCGGCCCAG
GTTTACTGAACTTAAAGCTCAGCTCAGCACAATCCTGGAGGAAGAGAAGGCTCAGCAAGAAGAGCGCATG
AGGATGGAGTCCAGAAGACAGGCCACAGTGTCCTGGGACTCCGGAGGGTCTGATGAAGCACCGCCCAAGC
CCAGCAGACCGGGTTATCCCAGTCCGAGGTCCAGCGAAGGATTTTATCCCAGCCCACAGCACATGGTACA
AACCAATCATTACCAGGTTTCTGGCTACCCTGGTTCACATGGAATCACAGCCATGGCTGGCAGCATCTAT
CCAGGTCAGGCATCTCTTTTGGACCAAACAGATTCATGGAATCATAGACCTCAGGAGATAGCAATGTGGC
AGCCCAATGTGGAGGACTCTACAGTATTGGACCTGCGAGGGATTGGGCAAGTGTTGCCAACCCATCTGAT
GGAAGAGCGTCTAATCCGACAGCAACAGGAAATGGAAGAAGATCAGCGCTGGCTGGAAAAAGAGGAAAGA
TTTCTGAAACCTGATGTGAGACTCTCTCGAGGCAGTATTGACAGGGAGGATGGAAGTCTTCAGGGTCCGA
TTGGAAACCAACATATATTTCAGCCTGTGGGTAAACCAGATCCTGCAGCTCCACCAAAGAAACCGCCTCG
CCCTGGAGCTCCCGGTCATCTGGGAAGCCTTGCCAGCCTCAGCAGCCCTGCTGACAGCTACAACGAGGGT
GTCAAGCTTCAGCCCCAGGAAATCAGCCCCCCTCCTACTGCCAACCTGGACCGGTCGAATGATAAGGTGT
ACGAGAATGTGACGGGCCTGGTGAAAGCTGTCATCGAGATGTCCAGTAAAATCCAGCCAGCCCCACCAGA
GGAGTATGTCCCTATGGTGAAGGAAGTCGGCTTGGCCCTGAGGACATTATTGGCCACTGTGGATGAGACC
ATTCCCCTCCTACCAGCCAGCACCCACCGAGAGATTGAGATGGCACAGAAGCTATTGAACTCTGACCTGG
GTGAGCTCATCAACAAGATGAAACTGGCCCAGCAGTATGTCATGACCAGCCTCCAGCAAGAGTACAAAAA
GCAAATGCTGACTGCTGCTCACGCCCTGGCTGTGGATGCCAAAAACTTACTCGATGTCATTGACCAAGCA
AGACTGAAAATGCTTGGGCAGACGAGACCACACTGAGTCGACTCGACCAATTCCGGTTATTTTCCACCAT
ATTGCCGTCTTTTGGCAATGTGAGGGCCCGGAAACCTGGCCCTGTCTTCTTGACGAGCATTCCTAGGGGT
CTTTCCCCTCTCGCCAAAGGAATGCAAGGTCTGTTGAATGTCGTGAAGGAAGCAGTTCCTCTGGAAGCTT
CTTGAAGACAAACAACGTCTGTAGCGACCCTTTGCAGGCAGCGGAACCCCCCACCTGGCGACAGGTGCCT
CTGCGGCCAAAAGCCACGTGTATAAGATACACCTGCAAAGGCGGCACAACCCCAGTGCCACGTTGTGAGT
TGGATAGTTGTGGAAAGAGTCAAATGGCTCTCCTCAAGCGTATTCAACAAGGGGCTGAAGGATGCCCAGA
AGGTACCCCATTGTATGGGATCTGATCTGGGGCCTCGGTGCACATGCTTTACATGTGTTTAGTCGAGGTT
AAAAAACGTCTAGGCCCCCCGAACCACGGGGACGTGGTTTTCCTTTGAAAAACACGATGATAATACCATG
AAAAAGCCTGAACTCACCGCGACGTCTGTCGAGAAGTTTCTGATCGAAAAGTTCGACAGCGTCTCCGACC
TGATGCAGCTCTCGGAGGGCGAAGAATCTCGTGCTTTCAGCTTCGATGTAGGAGGGCGTGGATATGTCCT
GCGGGTAAATAGCTGCGCCGATGGTTTCTACAAAGATCGTTATGTTTATCGGCACTTTGCATCGGCCGCG
CTCCCGATTCCGGAAGTGCTTGACATTGGGGAATTTAGCGAGAGCCTGACCTATTGCATCTCCCGCCGTG
CACAGGGTGTCACGTTGCAAGACCTGCCTGAAACCGAACTGCCCGCTGTTCTGCAGCCGGTCGCGGAGGC
CATGGATGCGATCGCTGCGGCCGATCTTAGCCAGACGAGCGGGTTCGGCCCATTCGGACCGCAAGGAATC
GGTCAATACACTACATGGCGTGATTTCATATGCGCGATTGCTGATCCCCATGTGTATCACTGGCAAACTG
TGATGGACGACACCGTCAGTGCGTCCGTCGCGCAGGCTCTCGATGAGCTGATGCTTTGGGCCGAGGACTG
CCCCGAAGTCCGGCACCTCGTGCACGCGGATTTCGGCTCCAACAATGTCCTGACGGACAATGGCCGCATA
ACAGCGGTCATTGACTGGAGCGAGGCGATGTTCGGGGATTCCCAATACGAGGTCGCCAACATCTTCTTCT
GGAGGCCGTGGTTGGCTTGTATGGAGCAGCAGACGCGCTACTTCGAGCGGAGGCATCCGGAGCTTGCAGG
ATCGCCGCGGCTCCGGGCGTATATGCTCCGCATTGGTCTTGACCAACTCTATCAGAGCTTGGTTGACGGC
AATTTCGATGATGCAGCTTGGGCGCAGGGTCGATGCGACGCAATCGTCCGATCCGGAGCCGGGACTGTCG
GGCGTACACAAATCGCCCGCAGAAGCGCGGCCGTCTGGACCGATGGCTGTGTAGAAGTACTCGCCGATAG
TGGAAACCGACGCCCCAGCACTCGTCCGAGGGCAAAGGAATAGAGTAGATGCCGACCGGGATCTATCGAT
AAAATAAAAGATTTTATTTAGTCTCCAGAAAAAGGGGGGAATGAAAGACCCCACCTGTAGGTTTGGCAAG
CTAGCTTAAGTAACGCCATTTTGCAAGGCATGGAAAAATACATAACTGAGAATAGAGAAGTTCAGATCAA
GGTCAGGAACAGATGGAACAGCTGAATATGGGCCAAACAGGATATCTGTGGTAAGCAGTTCCTGCCCCGG
CTCAGGGCCAAGAACAGATGGAACAGCTGAATATGGGCCAAACAGGATATCTGTGGTAAGCAGTTCCTGC
CCCGGCTCAGGGCCAAGAACAGATGGTCCCCAGATGCGGTCCAGCCCTCAGCAGTTTCTAGAGAACCATC
AGATGTTTCCAGGGTGCCCCAAGGACCTGAAATGACCCTGTGCCTTATTTGAACTAACCAATCAGTTCGC
TTCTCGCTTCTGTTCGCGCGCTTCTGCTCCCCGAGCTCAATAAAAGAGCCCACAACCCCTCACTCGGGGC
GCCAGTCCTCCGATTGACTGAGTCGCCCGGGTACCCGTGTATCCAATAAACCCTCTTGCAGTTGCATCCG
ACTTGTGGTCTCGCTGTTCCTTGGGAGGGTCTCCTCTGAGTGATTGACTACCCGTCAGCGGGGGTCTTTC
ACATGCAGCATGTATCAAAATTAATTTGGTTTTTTTTCTTAAGTATTTACATTAAATGGCCATAGTTGCA
TTAATGAATCGGCCAACGCGCGGGGAGAGGCGGTTTGCGTATTGGGCGCTCTTCCGCTTCCTCGCTCACT
GACTCGCTGCGCTCGGTCGTTCGGCTGCGGCGAGCGGTATCAGCTCACTCAAAGGCGGTAATACGGTTAT
CCACAGAATCAGGGGATAACGCAGGAAAGAACATGTGAGCAAAAGGCCAGCAAAAGGCCAGGAACCGTAA
AAAGGCCGCGTTGCTGGCGTTTTTCCATAGGCTCCGCCCCCCTGACGAGCATCACAAAAATCGACGCTCA
AGTCAGAGGTGGCGAAACCCGACAGGACTATAAAGATACCAGGCGTTTCCCCCTGGAAGCTCCCTCGTGC
GCTCTCCTGTTCCGACCCTGCCGCTTACCGGATACCTGTCCGCCTTTCTCCCTTCGGGAAGCGTGGCGCT
TTCTCATAGCTCACGCTGTAGGTATCTCAGTTCGGTGTAGGTCGTTCGCTCCAAGCTGGGCTGTGTGCAC
GAACCCCCCGTTCAGCCCGACCGCTGCGCCTTATCCGGTAACTATCGTCTTGAGTCCAACCCGGTAAGAC
ACGACTTATCGCCACTGGCAGCAGCCACTGGTAACAGGATTAGCAGAGCGAGGTATGTAGGCGGTGCTAC
AGAGTTCTTGAAGTGGTGGCCTAACTACGGCTACACTAGAAGAACAGTATTTGGTATCTGCGCTCTGCTG
AAGCCAGTTACCTTCGGAAAAAGAGTTGGTAGCTCTTGATCCGGCAAACAAACCACCGCTGGTAGCGGTG
GTTTTTTTGTTTGCAAGCAGCAGATTACGCGCAGAAAAAAAGGATCTCAAGAAGATCCTTTGATCTTTTC
TACGGGGTCTGACGCTCAGTGGAACGAAAACTCACGTTAAGGGATTTTGGTCATGAGATTATCAAAAAGG
ATCTTCACCTAGATCCTTTTGCGGCCGCAAATCAATCTAAAGTATATATGAGTAAACTTGGTCTGACAGT
TACCAATGCTTAATCAGTGAGGCACCTATCTCAGCGATCTGTCTATTTCGTTCATCCATAGTTGCCTGAC
TCCCCGTCGTGTAGATAACTACGATACGGGAGGGCTTACCATCTGGCCCCAGTGCTGCAATGATACCGCG
AGACCCACGCTCACCGGCTCCAGATTTATCAGCAATAAACCAGCCAGCCGGAAGGGCCGAGCGCAGAAGT
GGTCCTGCAACTTTATCCGCCTCCATCCAGTCTATTAATTGTTGCCGGGAAGCTAGAGTAAGTAGTTCGC
CAGTTAATAGTTTGCGCAACGTTGTTGCCATTGCTACAGGCATCGTGGTGTCACGCTCGTCGTTTGGTAT
GGCTTCATTCAGCTCCGGTTCCCAACGATCAAGGCGAGTTACATGATCCCCCATGTTGTGCAAAAAAGCG
GTTAGCTCCTTCGGTCCTCCGATCGTTGTCAGAAGTAAGTTGGCCGCAGTGTTATCACTCATGGTTATGG
CAGCACTGCATAATTCTCTTACTGTCATGCCATCCGTAAGATGCTTTTCTGTGACTGGTGAGTACTCAAC
CAAGTCATTCTGAGAATAGTGTATGCGGCGACCGAGTTGCTCTTGCCCGGCGTCAATACGGGATAATACC
GCGCCACATAGCAGAACTTTAAAAGTGCTCATCATTGGAAAACGTTCTTCGGGGCGAAAACTCTCAAGGA
TCTTACCGCTGTTGAGATCCAGTTCGATGTAACCCACTCGTGCACCCAACTGATCTTCAGCATCTTTTAC
TTTCACCAGCGTTTCTGGGTGAGCAAAAACAGGAAGGCAAAATGCCGCAAAAAAGGGAATAAGGGCGACA
CGGAAATGTTGAATACTCATACTCTTCCTTTTTCAATATTATTGAAGCATTTATCAGGGTTATTGTCTCA
TGAGCGGATACATATTTGAATGTATTTAGAAAAATAAACAAATAGGGGTTCCGCGCACATTTCCC
